>Addgene plasmid #39163 | NEK2 | depositor partial sequence | sequence record 49214 | NEK2 sequence 813 bps
ATGCCTTCCCGGGCTGAGGACTATGAAGTGTTGTACACCATTGGCACAGGCTCCTACGGCCGCTGCCAGA
AGATCCGGAGGAAGAGTGATGGCAAGATATTAGTTTGGAAAGAACTTGACTATGGCTCCATGACAGAAGC
TGAGAAACAGATGCTTGTTTCTGAAGTGAATTTGCTTCGTGAACTGAAACATCCAAACATCGTTCGTTAC
TATGATCGGATTATTGACCGGACCAATACAACACTGTACATTGTAATGGAATATTGTGAAGGAGGGGATC
TGGCTAGTGTAATTACAAAGGGAACCAAGGAAAGGCAATACTTAGATGAAGAGTTTGTTCTTCGAGTGAT
GACTCAGTTGACTCTGGCCCTGAAGGAATGCCACAGACGAAGTGATGGTGGTCATACCGTATTGCATCGG
GATCTGAAACCAGCCAATGTTTTCCTGGATGGCAAGCAAAACGTCAAGCTTGGAGACTTTGGGCTAGCTA
GAATATTAAACCACGACACGAGTTTTGCAAAAGCATTTGTTGGCACACCTTATTACATGTCTCCTGAACA
AATGAATCGCATGTCCTACAATGAGAAATCAGATATCTGGTCATTGGGCTGCTTGCTGTATGAGTTATGT
GCATTAATGCCTCCATTTACAGCTTTTAGCCAGAAAGAACTCGCTGGGAAAATCAGAGAAGGCAAATTCA
GGCGAATTCCATACCGTTACTCTGATGAATTGAATGAAATTATTACGAGGATGTTAAACTTAAAGGATTA
CCATCGACCTTCTGTTGAAGAAATTCTTGAGAACCCTTTAATA
