>Addgene plasmid #39163 | NEK2 | addgene partial sequence | sequence record 52561 | T7 5'-TAATACGACTCACTATAGGG-3'
CCTCTGAATATTTTGTTTAACTTTAAGAAGGAGATATACATATGCCTTCCCGGGCTGAGGACTATGAAGT
GTTGTACACCATTGGCACAGGCTCCTACGGCCGCTGCCAGAAGATCCGGAGGAAGAGTGATGGCAAGATA
TTAGTTTGGAAAGAACTTGACTATGGCTCCATGACAGAAGCTGAGAAACAGATGCTTGTTTCTGAAGTGA
ATTTGCTTCGTGAACTGAAACATCCAAACATCGTTCGTTACTATGATCGGATTATTGACCGGACCAATAC
AACACTGTACATTGTAATGGAATATTGTGAAGGAGGGGATCTGGCTAGTGTAATTACAAAGGGAACCAAG
GAAAGGCAATACTTAGATGAAGAGTTTGTTCTTCGAGTGATGACTCAGTTGACTCTGGCCCTGAAGGAAT
GCCACAGACGAAGTGATGGTGGTCATACCGTATTGCATCGGGATCTGAAACCAGCCAATGTTTTCCTGGA
TGGCAAGCAAAACGTCAAGCTTGGAGACTTTGGGCTAGCTAGAATATTAAACCACGACACGAGTTTTGCA
AAAGCATTTGTTGGCACACCTTATTACATGTCTCCTGAACAAATGAATCGCATGTCCTACAATGAGAAAT
CAGATATCTGGTCATTGGGCTGCTTGCTGTATGAGTTATGTGCATTAATGCCTCCATTTACAGCTTTTAG
CCAGAAAGAACTCGCTGGGAAAATCAGAGAAGGCAAATTCAGGCGAATTCCATACCGTTACTCTGATGAA
TTGAATGAAATTATTACGAGGATGTTAAACTTAAAGGATTACCATCGACCTTCTGTTGAAGAAATTCTTG
AGAACCCTTTAATACTCGAGC
