>Addgene plasmid #39163 | NEK2 | addgene partial sequence | sequence record 52563 | T7_term
GCTTGTTAGCAGCCGGATCTCAGTGGTGGTGGTGGTGGTGCTCGAGTATTAAAGGGTTCTCAAGAATTTC
TTCAACAGAAGGTCGATGGTAATCCTTTAAGTTTAACATCCTCGTAATAATTTCATTCAATTCATCAGAG
TAACGGTATGGAATTCGCCTGAATTTGCCTTCTCTGATTTTCCCAGCGAGTTCTTTCTGGCTAAAAGCTG
TAAATGGAGGCATTAATGCACATAACTCATACAGCAAGCAGCCCAATGACCAGATATCTGATTTCTCATT
GTAGGACATGCGATTCATTTGTTCAGGAGACATGTAATAAGGTGTGCCAACAAATGCTTTTGCAAAACTC
GTGTCGTGGTTTAATATTCTAGCTAGCCCAAAGTCTCCAAGCTTGACGTTTTGCTTGCCATCCAGGAAAA
CATTGGCTGGTTTCAGATCCCGATGCAATACGGTATGACCACCATCACTTCGTCTGTGGCATTCCTTCAG
GGCCAGAGTCAACTGAGTCATCACTCGAAGAACAAACTCTTCATCTAAGTATTGCCTTTCCTTGGTTCCC
TTTGTAATTACACTAGCCAGATCCCCTCCTTCACAATATTCCATTACAATGTACAGTGTTGTATTGGTCC
GGTCAATAATCCGATCATAGTAACGAACGATGTTTGGATGTTTCAGTTCACGAAGCAAATTCACTTCAGA
AACAAGCATCTGTTTCTCAGCTTCTGTCATGGAGCCATAGTCAAGTTCTTTCCAAACTAATATCTTGCCA
TCACTCTTCCTCCGGATCTTCTGGCAGCGGCCGTAGGAGCCTGTGCCAATGGTGTACAACACTTCATAGT
CCTCAGCCCGGGAAGGCATATGTATATCTCCTTCTTAAAGTTAAACAAAATTATTTCTAGAGGGGGAATT
GTTATCCGCTCACAATTC
