[The description below was written by a language model from this plasmid's Addgene catalogue record.]
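Description:
NEK2 is a bacterial expression plasmid built on the pET22b backbone and designed to produce a fragment of human NEK2 (NIMA-related kinase 2) in E. coli for structure determination. The plasmid confers ampicillin resistance and is recorded as low copy, which fits the pBR322-type origin typical of pET vectors. The record does not include a feature table, so regulatory elements are not itemised. However, the listed sequencing primers (T7 forward and T7 terminator reverse) indicate that the insert sits between the T7 promoter and T7 terminator of the pET expression cassette. In such systems, transcription depends on T7 RNA polymerase supplied by an appropriate expression host. The Mach1 strain named in the record is a cloning and propagation strain rather than an expression strain.

The insert is 813 bp, cloned by restriction enzymes, and the record cautions that it may not be the full open reading frame. That length encodes only about 270 residues, so it is clearly a truncated construct, most plausibly the kinase domain, although the record does not define the boundaries. It carries a T175A substitution described as an inactivating mutation, which yields a catalytically inactive protein. A hexahistidine tag is fused to the C terminus of the insert, allowing purification by immobilised metal affinity chromatography. The alternative names link the construct to a deposited crystal structure entry, in keeping with its stated purpose of producing recombinant NEK2 protein for crystallography and related biochemical or biophysical studies.
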