Addgene plasmid #39163: NEK2
Purpose: Bacterial expression for structure determination; may not be full ORF
Depositing lab: Nicola Burgess-Brown. Depositing organization: University of Oxford.
Backbone
  Vector backbone: pET22b
  Backbone manufacturer: SGC
  Vector type: Bacterial Expression
Growth in bacteria
  Bacterial resistance: Ampicillin, 100 μg/mL
  Growth temperature: 37°C
  Growth strain: Mach1
  Copy number: Low Copy
Gene/Insert
  Gene/Insert name: NEK2 (alt names: NIMA (never in mitosis gene a)-related kinase 2; PDB:2JAV)
  Species: H. sapiens (human)
  Insert size (bp): 813
  Mutation: T175A inactivating mutant
  Entrez Gene: NEK2 (a.k.a. HsPK21, NEK2A, NLK1, PPP1R111, RP67)
  Tag / fusion protein: His6 (C terminal on insert)
  Cloning method: Restriction Enzyme
  Sequencing primers: 5′ T7; 3′ T7-term
Terms and licenses: Academic/Nonprofit Terms; Industry Terms: Not Available to Industry
How to cite: NEK2 was a gift from Nicola Burgess-Brown (Addgene plasmid # 39163 ; http://n2t.net/addgene:39163 ; RRID:Addgene_39163)
